>Addgene plasmid #43547 | III-CAGA | depositor partial sequence | sequence record 58812 | III-CAGA sequence 426 bps
CGTCTCGGCTCACCCCAGAGCAGGTCGTGGCGATCGCAAGCCACGACGGAGGAAAGCAAGCCTTGGAAAC
AGTACAGAGGCTGTTGCCTGTGCTGTGCCAAGCGCACGGACTCACCCCAGAGCAGGTCGTGGCAATCGCC
TCCAACATTGGCGGGAAACAGGCACTCGAGACTGTCCAGCGCCTGCTTCCCGTGCTGTGCCAAGCGCACG
GCCTCACCCCAGAGCAGGTCGTGGCAATCGCGAGCAATAACGGCGGAAAACAGGCTTTGGAAACGGTGCA
GAGGCTCCTTCCAGTGCTGTGCCAAGCGCACGGATTAACCCCAGAGCAGGTCGTGGCAATCGCCTCCAAC
ATTGGCGGGAAACAGGCACTCGAGACTGTCCAGCGCCTGCTTCCCGTGCTGTGCCAAGCGCACGGACTCA
GAGACG
