>Addgene plasmid #43547 | III-CAGA | addgene partial sequence | sequence record 61547 | M13-F20 5'-TGTAAAACGACGGCCAGT-3'
CGAATTGGGCCCTCTAGATGCATGCTCGAGCGGCCGCCAGTGTGATGGATATCTGCAGAATTCGCCCTTA
GTATCTTTCCTGTGCCCACGTCTCTGAGTCCGTGCGCTTGGCACAGCACGGGAAGCAGGCGCTGGACAGT
CTCGAGTGCCTGTTTCCCGCCAATGTTGGAGGCGATTGCCACGACCTGCTCTGGGGTTAATCCGTGCGCT
TGGCACAGCACTGGAAGGAGCCTCTGCACCGTTTCCAAAGCCTGTTTTCCGCCGTTATTGCTCGCGATTG
CCACGACCTGCTCTGGGGTGAGGCCGTGCGCTTGGCACAGCACGGGAAGCAGGCGCTGGACAGTCTCGAG
TGCCTGTTTCCCGCCAATGTTGGAGGCGATTGCCACGACCTGCTCTNGGGTNAATCCGTGCGCTTGGCAC
AGCACAGGCAACAGCCTCTGTACTGTTTCCAAGGCTTGCTTTCCTCCGTCGTGGCTTGCGATCGCCACGA
CCTGCTCTGGGGTGAGCCGAGACGCGCTAGGACGGCATCTATATAAGGGCGAATTCCAGCACACTGGCGG
CCGTTACTAGTGGATCCGAGCTCGGTACCAAGCTTGGCGTAATCATGGTCATAGCTGTTTCCTGTGTGAA
ATTGTTATCCGCTCACAATTCCACACAACATACGAGCCGGAAGCATAAAGTGTAAAGCCTGGGGTGCCTA
ATGAGTGAGCTAACTCACATTAATTGCGTTGCGCTCACTGCCCGCTTTCCAGTCGGGAAACCTGTCGTGC
CAGCTGCATTAATGAATCGGCCAACGCGCGGGGAGAGGCGGTTTGCGTATTGGGCGCTCTTCCGCTTCCT
CGCTCACTGACTCGCTGCGCTCGGTCGTTCGGCTGCGGCGAGCGGTATCAGCTCACTCAAAGGCGGTAAT
ACGGTTATCCACAGAATCAGGGGATAACGCAGGAAAGAACATGTGAGCAAAAGCACA
