>Addgene plasmid #43547 | III-CAGA | addgene partial sequence | sequence record 62407 | M13-F20  5'-TGTAAAACGACGGCCAGT-3'
CTATAGGGCGAATTGGGCCCTCTAGATGCATGCTCGAGCGGCCGCCAGTGTGATGGATATCTGCAGAATT
CGCCCTTAGTATCTTTCCTGTGCCCACGTCTCTGAGTCCGTGCGCTTGGCACAGCACGGGAAGCAGGCGC
TGGACAGTCTCGAGTGCCTGTTTCCCGCCAATGTTGGAGGCGATTGCCACGACCTGCTCTGGGGTTAATC
CGTGCGCTTGGCACAGCACTGGAAGGAGCCTCTGCACCGTTTCCAAAGCCTGTTTTCCGCCGTTATTGCT
CGCGATTGCCACGACCTGCTCTGGGGTGAGGCCGTGCGCTTGGCACAGCACGGGAAGCAGGCGCTGGACA
GTCTCGAGTGCCTGTTTCCCGCCAATGTTGGAGGCGATTGCCACGACCTGCTCTGGGGTTAATCCGTGCG
CTTGGCACAGCACAGGCAACAGCCTCTGTACTGTTTCCAAGGCTTGCTTTCCTCCGTCGTGGCTTGCGAT
CGCCACGACCTGCTCTGGGGTGAGCCGAGACGCGCTAGGACGGCATCTATATAAGGGCGAATTCCAGCAC
ACTGGCGGCCGTTACTAGTGGATCCGAGCTCGGTACCAAGCTTGGCGTAATCATGGTCATAGCTGTTTCC
TGTGTGAAATTGTTATCCGCTCACAATTCCACACAACATACGAGCCGGAAGCATAAAGTGTAAAGCCTGG
GGTGCCTAATGAGTGAGCTAACTCACATTAATTGCGTTGCGCTCACTGCCCGCTTTCCAGTCGGGAAACC
TGTCGTGCCAGCTGCATTAATGAATCGGCCAACGCGCGGGGAGAGGCGGTTTGCGTATTGGGCGCTCTTC
CGCTTCCTCGCTCACTG
