>Addgene plasmid #43547 | III-CAGA | addgene partial sequence | sequence record 64310 | M13_pUC_fwd
TATAGGGCGAATTGGGCCCTCTAGATGCATGCTCGAGCGGCCGCCAGTGTGATGGATATCTGCAGAATTC
GCCCTTAGTATCTTTCCTGTGCCCACGTCTCTGAGTCCGTGCGCTTGGCACAGCACGGGAAGCAGGCGCT
GGACAGTCTCGAGTGCCTGTTTCCCGCCAATGTTGGAGGCGATTGCCACGACCTGCTCTGGGGTTAATCC
GTGCGCTTGGCACAGCACTGGAAGGAGCCTCTGCACCGTTTCCAAAGCCTGTTTTCCGCCGTTATTGCTC
GCGATTGCCACGACCTGCTCTGGGGTGAGGCCGTGCGCTTGGCACAGCACGGGAAGCAGGCGCTGGACAG
TCTCGAGTGCCTGTTTCCCGCCAATGTTGGAGGCGATTGCCACGACCTGCTCTGGGGTGAGTCCGTGCGC
TTGGCACAGCACAGGCAACAGCCTCTGTACTGTTTCCAAGGCTTGCTTTCCTCCGTCGTGGCTTGCGATC
GCCACGACCTGCTCTGGGGTGAGCCGAGACGCGCTAGGACGGCATCTATATAAGGGCGAATTCCAGCACA
CTGGCGGCCGTTACTAGTGGATCCGAGCTCGGTACCAAGCTTGGCGTAATCATGGTCATAGCTGTTTCCT
GTGTGAAATTGTTATCCGCTCACAATTCCACACAACATACGAGCCGGAAGCATAAAGTGTAAAGCCTGGG
GTGCCTAATGAGTGAGCTAACTCACATTAATTGCGTTGCGCTCACTGCCCGCTTTCCAGTCGGGAAACCT
GTCGTGCCAGCTGCATTAATGAATCGGCCAACGCGCGGGGAGAGGCGGTTTGCGTATTGGGCGCTCTTCC
GCTTCCTCGCTCACTGACTCGCT
