[The description below was written by a language model from this plasmid's Addgene catalogue record.]
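Description:
III-CAGA is a bacterial cloning plasmid built on the commercial pCRII-TOPO backbone (about 4 kb without insert), into which a 426 bp synthetic insert was placed by TOPO cloning. It is a high-copy plasmid maintained in E. coli, and the record lists both ampicillin and kanamycin resistance, consistent with the dual-marker design of this backbone. The insert is flanked by standard sequencing primer sites, with T7 on the 5′ side and M13 reverse on the 3′ side, which allow it to be verified. No feature table is provided, so the origin of replication and other backbone elements are not itemised. There is also no indication of any promoter intended to express the insert, and the vector is catalogued purely as a cloning plasmid, not an expression construct.

The record does not describe the insert's contents beyond its name, synthetic origin and size. The associated publication describes a TALEN genome-editing system for generating human stem cell-based disease models, so this plasmid is most plausibly one member of a library of pre-assembled TALE repeat modules. On that reading, "CAGA" would denote the four DNA bases recognised by a block of repeat units, and "III" would denote the block's position in the ordered assembly of a full TALE array. An insert of about 426 bp fits roughly four TALE repeats, but this interpretation is inferred from the name and context, not stated in the record. Such a plasmid would serve as a source of a repeat block to be excised or amplified and joined with other position-specific blocks to build custom TALENs against a chosen genomic target.
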