Addgene plasmid #43547: III-CAGA
Depositing lab: Chad Cowan & Kiran Musunuru. Depositing organization: Harvard University. Publication: A TALEN Genome-Editing System for Generating Human Stem Cell-Based Disease Models. Ding Q, Lee YK, Schaefer EA, Peters DT, Veres A, Kim K, Kuperwasser N, Motola DL, Meissner TB, Hendriks WT, Trevisan M, Gupta RM, Moisan A, Banks E, Friesen M, Schinzel RT, Xia F, Tang A, Xia Y, Figueroa E, Wann A, Ahfeldt T, Daheron L, Zhang F, Rubin LL, Peng LF, Chung RT, Musunuru K, Cowan CA. Cell Stem Cell. 2012 Dec 12. pii: S1934-5909(12)00645-5. doi: 10.1016/j.stem.2012.11.011. PubMed 23246482.
Backbone
  Vector backbone: pCRII-TOPO
  Backbone manufacturer: Invitrogen
  Backbone size w/o insert (bp): 3973
  Vector type: Bacterial Cloning
Growth in bacteria
  Bacterial resistance: Ampicillin and Kanamycin, 100 & 50 μg/mL
  Growth temperature: 37°C
  Growth strain: Top10
  Copy number: High Copy
Gene/Insert
  Gene/Insert name: III-CAGA
  Species: Synthetic
  Insert size (bp): 426
  Cloning method: TOPO Cloning
  Sequencing primers: 5′ T7; 3′ M13-rev
Terms and licenses: Academic/Nonprofit Terms; Industry Terms: Not Available to Industry
How to cite: III-CAGA was a gift from Chad Cowan & Kiran Musunuru (Addgene plasmid # 43547 ; http://n2t.net/addgene:43547 ; RRID:Addgene_43547)
